>Addgene plasmid #145432 | pGBW-m4046564 | depositor full sequence | sequence record 287609 | Full Sequence
GCGGCCGCCCCACACACCATAGCTTCAAAATGTTTCTACTCCTTTTTTACTCTTCCAGATTTTCTCGGAC
TCCGCGCATCGCCGTACCACTTCAAAACACCCAAGCACAGCATACTAAATTTCCCCTCTTTCTTCCTCTA
GGGTGTCGTTAATTACCCGTACTAAAGGTTTGGAAAAGAAAAAAGAGACCGCCTCGTTTCTTTTTCTTCG
TCGAAAAAGGCAATAAAAATTTTTATCACGTTTCTTTTTCTTGAAAATTTTTTTTTTTGATTTTTTTCTC
TTTCGATGACCTCCCATTGATATTTAAGTTAATAAACGGTCTTCAATTTCTCAAGTTTCAGTTTCATTTT
TCTTGTTCTATTACAACTTTTTTTACTTCTTGCTCATTAGAAAGAAAGCATAGCAATCTAATCTAAGTTT
TAATTACAAAATGGGTAATGCAACAGAAGTGCCTGCCAATTCAACTGTATTATCTTTCTGTGCTTTTGCT
GTAGATGCTGCTAAAGCTTACAAAGATTATCTAGCTAGTGGGGGACAACCAATCACTAATTGTGTTAAGA
TGTTGTGTACACACACTGGTACTGGTCAGGCAATAACAGTTACACCGGAAGCCAATATGGATCAAGAATC
CTTTGGTGGTGCATCGTGTTGTCTGTACTGCCGTTGCCACATAGATCATCCAAATCCTAAAGGATTTTGT
GACTTAAAAGGTAAGTATGTACAAATACCTACAACTTGTGCTAATGACCCTGTGGGTTTTACACTTAAAA
ACACAGTCTGTACCGTCTGCGGTATGTGGAAAGGTTATGGCTGTAGTTGTGATCAACTCCGCGAACCCAT
GCTTCTCGTGCCGAGAGGTTCTTGGAGCCATCCGCAGTTTGAAAAATAAACAGGCCCCTTTTCCTTTGTC
GATATCATGTAATTAGTTATGTCACGCTTACATTCACGCCCTCCTCCCACATCCGCTCTAACCGAAAAGG
AAGGAGTTAGACAACCTGAAGTCTAGGTCCCTATTTATTTTTTTTAATAGTTATGTTAGTATTAAGAACG
TTATTTATATTTCAAATTTTTCTTTTTTTTCTGTACAAAGCGGCCGCCGAACCACTAGTGCACTGCAGTA
CACGGTTTCCTTGAAATTTTTTTGATTCGGTAATCTCCGAACAGAAGGAAGAACGAAGGAAGGAGCACAG
ACTTAGATTGGTATATATACGCATATGTAGTGTTGAAGAAACATGAAATTGCCCAGTATTCTTAACCCAA
CTGCACAGAACAAAAACGTGCAGGAAACGAAGATAAATCATGTCGAAAGCTACATATAAGGAACGTGCTG
CTACTCATCCTAGTCCTGTTGCTGCCAAGCTATTTAATATCATGCACGAAAAGCAAACAAACTTGTGTGC
TTCATTGGATGTTCGTACCACCAAGGAATTACTGGAGTTAGTTGAAGCATTAGGTCCCAAAATTTGTTTA
CTAAAAACACATGTGGATATCTTGACTGATTTTTCCATGGAGGGCACAGTTAAGCCGCTAAAGGCATTAT
CCGCCAAGTACAATTTTTTACTCTTCGAGGACAGAAAATTTGCTGACATTGGTAATACAGTCAAATTGCA
GTACTCTGCGGGTGTATACAGAATAGCAGAATGGGCAGACATTACGAATGCACACGGTGTGGTGGGCCCA
GGTATTGTTAGCGGTTTGAAGCAGGCGGCAGAAGAAGTAACAAAGGAACCTAGAGGCCTTTTGATGTTAG
CAGAATTGTCATGCAAGGGCTCCCTATCTACTGGAGAATATACTAAGGGTACTGTTGACATTGCGAAGAG
CGACAAAGATTTTGTTATCGGCTTTATTGCTCAAAGAGACATGGGTGGAAGAGATGAAGGTTACGATTGG
TTGATTATGACACCCGGTGTGGGTTTAGATGACAAGGGAGATGCATTGGGTCAACAGTATAGAACCGTGG
ATGATGTGGTTTCTACAGGATCTGACATTATTATTGTTGGAAGAGGACTATTTGCAAAGGGAAGGGATGC
TAAGGTAGAGGGTGAACGTTACAGAAAAGCAGGCTGGGAAGCATATTTGAGAAGATGCGGCCAGCAAAAC
TAAAAAACTGTATTATAAGTAAATGCATGTATACTAAACTCACAAATTAGAGCTTCAATTTAATTATATC
AGTTATTACCCGAGTAACGAAGCATCTGTGCTTCATTTTGTAGAACAAAAATGCAACGCGAGAGCGCTAA
TTTTTCAAACAAAGAATCTGAGCTGCATTTTTACAGAACAGAAATGCAACGCGAAAGCGCTATTTTACCA
ACGAAGAATCTGTGCTTCATTTTTGTAAAACAAAAATGCAACGCGAGAGCGCTAATTTTTCAAACAAAGA
ATCTGAGCTGCATTTTTACAGAACAGAAATGCAACGCGAGAGCGCTATTTTACCAACAAAGAATCTATAC
TTCTTTTTTGTTCTACAAAAATGCATCCCGAGAGCGCTATTTTTCTAACAAAGCATCTTAGATTACTTTT
TTTCTCCTTTGTGCGCTCTATAATGCAGTCTCTTGATAACTTTTTGCACTGTAGGTCCGTTAAGGTTAGA
AGAAGGCTACTTTGGTGTCTATTTTCTCTTCCATAAAAAAAGCCTGACTCCACTTCCCGCGTTTACTGAT
TACTAGCGAAGCTGCGGGTGCATTTTTTCAAGATAAAGGCATCCCCGATTATATTCTATACCGATGTGGA
TTGCGCATACTTTGTGAACAGAAAGTGATAGCGTTGATGATTCTTCATTGGTCAGAAAATTATGAACGGT
TTCTTCTATTTTGTCTCTATATACTACGTATAGGAAATGTTTACATTTTCGTATTGTTTTCGATTCACTC
TATGAATAGTTCTTACTACAATTTTTTTGTCTAAAGAGTAATACTAGAGATAAACATAAAAAATGTAGAG
GTCGAGTTTAGATGCAAGTTCAAGGAGCGAAAGGTGGATGGGTAGGTTATATAGGGATATAGCACAGAGA
TATATAGCAAAGAGATACTTTTGAGCAATGTTTGTGGAAGCGGTATTCGCAATATTTTAGTAGCTCGTTA
CAGTCCGGTGCGTTTTTGGTTTTTTGAAAGTGCGTCATCAGAGCGCTTTTGGTTTTCAAAAGCGCTCTGA
AGTTCCTATACTTTCTAGCTAGAGAATAGGAACTTCCCGAGCGGCCGCGTGTTACAAGCTTGACTCCAGC
GTAACTGGACTGCAATCAACTCACTGGCTCACCTTCACGGGTGGGCCTTTCTTCGGTAGAAAATCAAAGG
ATCTTCTTGAGATCCTTTTTTTCTGCGCGTAATCTGCTGCTTGCAAACAAAAAAACCACCGCTACCAGCG
GTGGTTTGTTTGCCGGATCAAGAGCTACCAACTCTTTTTCCGAGGTAACTGGCTTCAGCAGAGCGCAGAT
ACCAAATACTGTTCTTCTAGTGTAGCCGTAGTTAGGCCACCACTTCAAGAACTCTGTAGCACCGCCTACA
TACCTCGCTCTGCTAATCCTGTTACCAGTGGCTGCTGCCAGTGGCGATAAGTCGTGTCTTACCGGGTTGG
ACTCAAGACGATAGTTACCGGATAAGGCGCAGCGGTCGGGCTGAACGGGGGGTTCGTGCACACAGCCCAG
CTTGGAGCGAACGACCTACACCGAACTGAGATACCTACAGCGTGAGCTATGAGAAAGCGCCACGCTTCCC
GAAGGGAGAAAGGCGGACAGGTATCCGGTAAGCGGCAGGGTCGGAACAGGAGAGCGCACGAGGGAGCTTC
CAGGGGTAAACGCCTGGTATCTTTATAGTCCTGTCGGGTTTCGCCACCTCTGACTTGAGCATCGATTTTT
GTGATGCTCGTCAGGGGGGCGGAGCCTATGGAAAAACGCCAGCAACGCAGAAAGGCCCACCCGAAGGTGA
GCCAGGTGATTACATTTGGGCCCTCATCAGAGGTTTTCACCGTCATCACCGAAACGCGCGAGGCAGCTGC
GGTAAAGCTCATCAGCGTGGTCGTGAAGCGATTCACAGATGTCTGCCTGTTCATCCGCGTCCAGCTCGTT
GAGTTTCTCCAGAAGCGTTAATGTCTGGCTTCTGATAAAGCGGGCCATGTTAAGGGCGGTTTTTTCCTGT
TTGGTCACTTACCAATGCTTAATCAGTGAGGCACCTATCTCAGCGATCTGTCTATTTCGTTCATCCATAG
TTGCCTGACTCCCCGTCGTGTAGATAACTACGATGCGGGAGGGCTTACCATCTGGCCCCAGTGCTGCAAT
GATACCGCGAGACCCACGCTCACCGGCTCCAGATTTATCAGCAATAAACCAGCCAGCCGGGAGGGCCGAG
CGCAGAAGTGATCCTGCAACTTTATCCGCCTCCATCCAGTCTATTAATTGTTGCCGGGAAGCTAGAGTAA
GTAGTTCGCCAGTTAATAGTTTGCGCAACGTTGTTGCCATTGCTACAGGCATCGTGGTGTCACGCTCGTC
GTTTGGTATGGCTTCATTCAGCTCCGGTTCCCAACGATCAAGGCGAGTTACATGATCCCCCATGTTGTGC
AAAAAAGCGGTTAGCTCCTTCGGTCCTCCGATCGTTGCCAGAAGTAAGTTGGCCGCAGTGTTATCACTCA
TGGTTATGGCAGCACTGCATAATTCTCTTACTGTCATGCCATCCGTGAGATGCTTTTCTGTGACTGGTGA
GTACTCAACCAAGTCATTCTGAGAATAGTGTATGCGGCGACCGAGTTGCTCTTGCCCGGCGTCAATACGG
GATAATACCGCGCCACATAGCAGAACTTTAAAAGTGCTCATCATTGGAAAACGTTCTTCGGGGCGTAAAC
TCTCAAGGATCTTACCGCTGTTGAGATCCAGTTCGATGTAACCCACTCGTGCACCCAACTGATCTTCAGC
ATCTTTTACTTTCACCAGCGTTTCTGGGTGAGCAAAAACAGGAAGGCAAAATGCCGCAAAAAAGGGAATA
AGGGCGACACGGAAATGTTGAATACTCATTTTAGCTTCCTTAGCTCCTGAAAATCTCGATAACTCAAAAA
ATACGCCCGGTAGTGATCTTATTTCATTATGGTGAAAGTTGGAACCTCTTACGTGCCGATCAAGTCAAAA
GCCTCCGGTCGGAGGCTTTTGACTTTCTGCTATGGAGGTCAGGTATGATTTAAATGGTCAGTTAGA
Features (pLannotate 1.2.2; 13 found; start..end, strand, type, name):
     10..417     +  promoter       TEF1 promoter: S. cerevisiae TEF1; promoter for EF-1α
    434..844     +  CDS            R1A_SARS2 (fragment): Experimental evidence at protein level: Swiss-Prot protein existence level 1. [Non-structural protein 10]: Plays a pivotal role in viral transcription by stimulating both nsp14 3'-5' exoribonuclease and nsp16 2'-O-methyltransferase activities. Therefore plays an essential role in viral mRNAs cap methylation. From Severe acute respiratory syndrome coronavirus 2 (2019-nCoV) (SARS-CoV-2).
    915..1087    +  terminator     CYC1 terminator (fragment): S. cerevisiae CYC1; transcription terminator for CYC1
   1123..1299    +  promoter       URA3 promoter (fragment): S. cerevisiae URA3
   1300..2103    +  CDS            URA3: orotidine-5'-phosphate decarboxylase, required for uracil biosynthesis; S. cerevisiae URA3; yeast auxotrophic marker, counterselectable with 5-fluoroorotic acid (5-FOA)
   2186..3168    -  rep_origin     2μ ori: yeast 2μ plasmid origin of replication
   3246..3275    +  terminator     T3Te terminator: phage T3 early transcription terminator
   3297..3884    +  rep_origin     ori: high-copy-number ColE1/pMB1/pBR322/pUC origin of replication
   3896..3923    -  terminator     T7Te terminator: phage T7 early transcription terminator
   3947..4138    -  CDS            rop: Rop protein, which maintains plasmids at low copy number; rop
   4139..4999    -  CDS            AmpR: β-lactamase; bla; confers resistance to ampicillin, carbenicillin, and related antibiotics
   5000..5102    -  promoter       cat promoter: promoter of the E. coli cat gene encoding chloramphenicol acetyltransferase
   5103..5134    -  terminator     tonB terminator: bidirectional E. coli tonB-P14 transcription terminator
