[The description below was written by a language model from this plasmid's Addgene catalogue record and pLannotate feature annotations shown in this document.]
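Description:
pGBW-m4046564 is an E. coli–yeast shuttle plasmid for episomal expression of SARS-CoV-2 nonstructural protein 10 (nsp10) in Saccharomyces cerevisiae. In bacteria it replicates from a ColE1/pUC-type origin and is selected with ampicillin through a β-lactamase gene that, according to the annotation, is driven by a cat promoter. The catalogue lists it as high copy, although the feature table also detects a short rop-like coding segment next to AmpR. Phage T3 and T7 early terminators flank the bacterial origin, and a tonB terminator lies beyond the resistance cassette; these presumably insulate the modules from read-through transcription. In yeast, the 2μ origin supports multicopy maintenance. The URA3 marker, with part of its native promoter, allows selection in ura3 auxotrophic strains and counterselection with 5-fluoroorotic acid.

The payload is a wild-type nsp10 coding sequence of about 410 bp, corresponding to the nsp10 portion of the ORF1ab polyprotein and made by gene synthesis. It sits between the constitutive yeast TEF1 promoter and a CYC1 transcription terminator. The catalogue describes a backbone-encoded C-terminal tag consisting of a thrombin cleavage site followed by StrepII, which would allow affinity capture on Strep-Tactin resin and subsequent proteolytic removal of the tag. The automated annotation does not call out these elements, but an unannotated gap between the nsp10 fragment and the terminator is consistent with their presence. Nsp10 is a cofactor that stimulates the nsp14 exoribonuclease and the nsp16 2'-O-methyltransferase involved in viral mRNA capping. The plasmid is therefore suited to producing and purifying this protein from yeast for biochemical, structural or interaction studies.
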