Addgene plasmid #145432: pGBW-m4046564
Purpose: Yeast Expression plasmid for SARS-CoV-2 nsp10
Depositing lab: Ginkgo Bioworks & Benjie Chen. Depositing organization: Ginkgo Bioworks.
Backbone
  Vector backbone: AmpR; 2u URA3
  Backbone size w/o insert (bp): 4078
  Vector type: Yeast Expression
  Selectable markers: URA3
Growth in bacteria
  Bacterial resistance: Ampicillin, 100 μg/mL
  Growth temperature: 37°C
  Growth strain: DH5alpha
  Copy number: High Copy
Gene/Insert
  Gene/Insert name: SARS-CoV-2 nsp10
  Species: S. cerevisiae (budding yeast); Severe acute respiratory syndrome coronavirus 2
  Insert size (bp): 410
  Mutation: wt
  Entrez Gene: ORF1ab (a.k.a. GU280_gp01)
  Promoter: pTEF1
  Tag / fusion protein: Cleavable thrombin;StrepII (C terminal on backbone)
  Cloning method: Unknown
Resource information
  A portion of this plasmid was derived from a plasmid made by: GinkgoBioworks
Depositor comments: NCBI Reference Sequence: YP_009725306.1Created by gene synthesis with Not1 site.
How to cite: pGBW-m4046564 was a gift from Ginkgo Bioworks & Benjie Chen (Addgene plasmid # 145432 ; http://n2t.net/addgene:145432 ; RRID:Addgene_145432)
